>Addgene plasmid #181792 | pShHELIX(Cas12k-TnsC)-sgRNA_entry (CJT113) | addgene full sequence | sequence record 358226 | Addgene NGS Result
AAAAACGCCAGCAACGCGGCCTTTTTACGGTTCCTGGCCTTTTGCTGGCCTTTTGCTCAACGCCAAGCTC
CAAAACGATCTCAAGAAGATCATCTTATTAATTTTACACTTTATGCTTCCGGCTCGTATGTTGAAAGAGG
AGAAAGGATCTATGGGCAGCGATTTAACATACGCATATCTAGTAGGCCTGTTTGAGGGTGATGGTTATTT
TTCCATTACGAAAAAAGGTAAATACCTTACCTATGAGCTGGGGATCGAGCTGAGCATCAAGGACGTGCAG
CTGATCTATAAAATCAAGAAGATTCTGGGCATCGGCATTGTAAGCTTCCGTAAACGCAATGAAATTGAGA
TGGTGGCGCTGCGCATTCGCGATAAGAACCACCTGAAAAGCAAAATTTTGCCAATCTTCGAGAAATACCC
GATGTTTTCTAACAAACAATACGACTATCTGCGTTTCCGCAACGCTTTGCTGAGCGGTATTATCTCCCTG
GAAGATCTGCCGGATTACACGCGTTCTGATGAACCGCTGAACAGCATTGAGAGCATCATTAACACCAGCT
ATTTCAGTGCGTGGCTGGTTGGTTTTATCGAGGCTGAAGGCTGCTTTTCCGTGTACAAGTTAAACAAGGA
TGACGACTACTTGATCGCGAGCTTCGACATTGCGCAACGTGACGGCGACATCCTCATCTCGGCCATTCGT
AAGTACTTGTCATTCACCACTAAAGTTTACTTAGATAAAACCAATTGTAGCAAGTTGAAGGTCACCTCTG
TTCGTTCCGTGGAAAACATTATCAAATTCCTGCAAAACGCACCGGTTAAATTGTTGGGTAATATGAAACT
GCAGTATAAGCTGTGGCTGAAGCAGCTGAGAAAGATTTCTCGTTACAGCGAAAAGATCAAGATCCCGAGC
AATTATAGCGGCAGCGAGACTCCCGGGACCTCAGAGTCCGCCACACCCGAAAGTGGGAGCAACAGTCAGC
AAAATCCTGATTTAGCTGTTCATCCCTTGGCAATTCCTATGGAAGGCTTACTAGGAGAAAGTGCTACAAC
TCTTGAGAAGAATGTAATTGCCACACAACTCTCAGAGGAAGCCCAAGTAAAGCTAGAGGTAATCCAAAGT
TTACTGGAACCCTGCGATCGCACAACTTATGGGCAAAAGTTGCGGGAAGCAGCAGAGAAACTAAATGTAT
CGTTGCGAACGGTACAAAGGTTGGTGAAAAACTGGGAACAAGATGGCTTAGTCGGACTCACTCAAACAAG
TAGGGCTGATAAAGGAAAACACCGCATTGGTGAGTTTTGGGAAAACTTCATTACCAAAACCTACAAGGAG
GGTAACAAGGGAAGTAAACGTATGACCCCTAAACAAGTTGCTCTCAGAGTCGAGGCTAAAGCCCGTGAAT
TAAAAGACTCTAAGCCGCCCAATTACAAAACCGTGTTACGGGTATTAGCACCCATTTTGGAAAAGCAACA
AAAAGCCAAGAGTATCCGCAGTCCTGGTTGGAGAGGAACTACGCTTTCGGTTAAAACCCGTGAAGGAAAA
GATTTATCGGTTGATTACAGTAACCATGTTTGGCAATGTGACCATACCCGCGTGGATGTGTTGCTGGTAG
ATCAACATGGTGAAATTTTAAGTCGTCCCTGGCTAACAACAGTAATTGATACTTACTCTCGTTGCATTAT
GGGTATCAACTTGGGCTTTGATGCACCCAGTTCTGGGGTAGTAGCATTAGCGTTACGCCATGCAATTCTA
CCAAAGCGTTACGGTTCCGAGTACAAACTGCATTGTGAGTGGGGAACCTATGGAAAACCAGAACATTTTT
ATACTGATGGCGGTAAAGACTTTCGCTCTAACCACTTGAGTCAGATTGGGGCGCAATTGGGATTTGTCTG
TCATTTACGCGATCGCCCTTCTGAAGGTGGAGTAGTAGAACGTCCCTTCAAAACATTAAATGACCAACTA
TTTTCAACGCTTCCTGGGTACACCGGATCTAATGTGCAGGAACGCCCAGAAGATGCAGAGAAGGACGCAA
GACTTACTTTGCGAGAACTAGAACAGTTACTTGTGCGTTACATCGTAGATCGTTACAACCAAAGTATTGA
TGCGCGGATGGGCGACCAAACGCGCTTTGAGCGTTGGGAAGCAGGATTGCCTACAGTGCCAGTACCAATA
CCAGAACGAGATTTGGATATTTGTTTAATGAAGCAGTCACGGCGCACTGTGCAAAGAGGTGGTTGTTTGC
AGTTTCAGAATTTAATGTATCGGGGGGAATATTTGGCAGGTTATGCCGGAGAAACTGTCAACTTAAGGTT
TGACCCCAGAGACATTACAACAATTTTGGTTTATCGCCAGGAAAACAATCAGGAAGTATTTCTGACTCGC
GCTCACGCTCAAGGTTTGGAGACAGAGCAACTGGCATTAGATGAGGCTGAGGCAGCAAGTCGCAGACTCC
GTACCGCAGGGAAAACTATCAGTAACCAATCATTATTGCAAGAAGTTGTTGACCGCGATGCTCTTGTCGC
TACCAAGAAAAGCCGTAAGGAGCGTCAAAAATTGGAACAGACTGTTTTGCGATCTGCTGCTGTTGATGAA
AGTAATAGAGAATCCTTGCCTTCTCAAATAGTTGAACCAGATGAAGTGGAATCTACAGAAACGGTTCACT
CTCAATACGAAGACATTGAGGTGTGGGACTATGAACAACTTCGTGAAGAATATGGGTTTTAAACAATGAT
AGAAGCACCAGATGTTAAACCTTGGCTATTCTTGATTAAACCCTATGAAGGGGAAAGCCTGAGCCACTTT
CTTGGCAGGTTCAGACGTGCCAACCATTTATCCGCAAGTGGATTGGGTACTTTGGCAGGAATTGGTGCTA
TAGTGGCACGTTGGGAAAGATTTCATTTTAATCCTCGCCCTAGTCAGCAAGAATTGGAAGCGATCGCATC
TGTAGTAGAAGTGGATGCTCAAAGGTTAGCCCAGATGTTACCGCCTGCTGGAGTGGGAATGCAGCATGAG
CCAATTCGCTTGTGTGGGGCTTGTTATGCCGAGTCGCCTTGTCACCGAATTGAATGGCAGTACAAGTCGG
TGTGGAAGTGCGATCGCCATCAACTCAAGATTTTAGCAAAGTGTCCAAACTGTCAAGCACCTTTTAAAAT
GCCTGCGCTGTGGGAGGATGGGTGCTGTCACAGATGTAGGATGCCGTTTGCAGAAATGGCAAAGCTACAG
AAGGTTTGATGATAAAACCAGAAAAAGGTGTGAAATTAACTAAGTCCCTGAATTGATCTGGTTGTCCAAA
AAATTTGTGCGATCGCATGGCAAGATTATTCCTACTATTGATGTGGCGTGAGTCGGATAACTTGCTCTAA
TGGGATCCCGGTTAATACCAATAGATCAGATATGAGTAATAAACATTACGACCTTTACCTGTGGTATTCA
CTGTTGGCACGACAACACCTTTATCGCGCCAATACTGTAGCTGACGACGCGAACAATTAGTGATTTGAGC
CGCTTCTGTGCTTGTGTAGAATTTTCCTTCCATAGAAATCATCCTACAGAAGTAGTTTTTTAAATTTACA
TTTTTTAAAAGCACATTATGTATTCATGTGATATTATTTTTTTATGAGTCAAATAACTATTCAAGCTCGA
CTTATTTCCTTTGAATCAAACCGCCAACAACTCTGGAAGTTGATGGCAGATTTAAACACGCCGTTAATTA
ACGAACTGCTTTGCCAGTTAGGTCAACACCCCGACTTCGAGAAGTGGCAACAAAAGGGTAAACTCCCGTC
TACCGTTGTGAGCCAGTTATGTCAACCTCTCAAAACTGACCCTCGCTTTGCAGGTCAGCCCAGCCGTTTA
TATATGTCGGCAATTCATATTGTGGACTACATCTACAAGTCCTGGCTGGCTATACAGAAACGGCTTCAAC
AGCAGCTAGATGGAAAGACGCGCTGGCTAGAAATGCTCAATAGCGATGCTGAATTAGTAGAACTTAGTGG
TGACACTTTAGAGGCTATTCGTGTCAAAGCTGCTGAAATTTTGGCAATAGCTATGCCAGCATCTGAGTCA
GATAGCGCTTCACCTAAAGGGAAAAAAGGTAAAAAGGAGAAAAAACCCTCATCTTCTAGCCCTAAGCGTA
GTTTATCCAAGACATTATTTGACGCTTACCAAGAAACGGAAGATATCAAGAGCCGTAGCGCCATCAGCTA
CCTGTTAAAAAATGGCTGCAAACTTACTGACAAAGAAGAAGATTCAGAAAAATTTGCTAAACGTCGTCGT
CAAGTTGAAATCCAAATTCAAAGGCTTACCGAAAAGTTAATAAGTCGGATGCCTAAAGGTCGAGATTTGA
CCAATGCTAAATGGTTGGAGACACTCTTGACTGCTACAACCACTGTTGCTGAAGACAACGCCCAAGCCAA
ACGCTGGCAGGATATTCTGTTAACTCGATCAAGTTCTCTCCCATTCCCCCTTGTTTTTGAAACCAACGAG
GATATGGTTTGGTCAAAGAATCAAAAGGGTAGGCTGTGTGTTCACTTCAATGGCTTAAGCGATTTAATTT
TTGAGGTGTACTGCGGCAATCGTCAACTTCACTGGTTTCAACGCTTCCTAGAAGACCAACAGACTAAACG
CAAAAGCAAAAATCAGCATTCTAGCGGCTTGTTCACACTCAGAAATGGTCATCTAGTTTGGCTTGAAGGT
GAGGGTAAAGGGGAACCTTGGAATCTTCACCACTTGACCCTTTACTGCTGTGTTGACAATCGCTTGTGGA
CAGAGGAGGGAACAGAAATCGTTCGCCAAGAGAAAGCAGATGAAATTACTAAATTCATCACAAACATGAA
GAAGAAAAGCGATCTAAGCGATACACAGCAAGCTTTGATTCAACGTAAACAATCAACACTTACTCGAATA
AACAATTCCTTTGAGCGTCCTAGCCAACCCCTTTATCAAGGTCAATCACACATTTTGGTTGGAGTAAGCC
TGGGACTAGAAAAACCTGCCACAGTAGCAGTAGTAGATGCGATCGCCAACAAAGTCTTGGCTTACCGGAG
TATTAAACAATTACTTGGCGACAATTACGAACTGCTAAATCGCCAGAGACGACAACAGCAGTACCTATCT
CACGAACGCCACAAAGCACAAAAAAACTTCTCTCCCAATCAATTTGGAGCATCTGAGTTAGGGCAACATA
TAGACAGATTATTAGCTAAAGCAATTGTAGCGTTAGCGAGAACCTACAAAGCTGGCAGTATTGTCTTGCC
CAAGTTAGGGGATATGCGGGAGGTTGTCCAAAGTGAAATTCAAGCTATAGCAGAACAAAAATTTCCCGGT
TATATTGAAGGTCAGCAAAAATATGCCAAACAGTACCGGGTTAATGTTCATCGGTGGAGCTACGGCAGAT
TAATTCAAAGCATTCAAAGTAAAGCAGCTCAAACAGGAATTGTGATTGAGGAGGGAAAACAACCTATTCG
AGGTAGTCCCCACGACAAAGCAAAGGAATTAGCACTTTCTGCTTACAATCTCCGCCTAACTAGGCGAAGT
AGCGGCAGCGAGACTCCCGGGACCTCAGAGTCCGCCACACCCGAAAGTGGGAGCACAGAAGCTCAGGCGA
TCGCCAAGCAGTTGGGTGGGGTAAAACCGGATGATGAGTGGTTACAAGCTGAAATTGCTCGTCTCAAGGG
TAAGAGCATTGTGCCTTTACAGCAGGTAAAAACTCTCCATGATTGGTTAGATGGCAAGCGCAAGGCAAGA
AAATCTTGCCGAGTAGTTGGGGAATCGAGAACTGGCAAGACAGTTGCTTGTGATGCCTACAGATACAGGC
ACAAACCTCAGCAGGAAGCTGGACGACCTCCAACTGTGCCTGTCGTTTATATTCGACCTCACCAAAAATG
TGGCCCCAAGGATTTGTTTAAAAAGATTACTGAGTACCTCAAGTATCGGGTAACAAAAGGGACTGTATCT
GATTTTCGAGATAGGACGATAGAAGTACTCAAGGGTTGTGGCGTAGAGATGCTAATTATTGATGAAGCTG
ACCGTCTCAAGCCTGAAACTTTTGCTGATGTGCGAGATATTGCCGAAGATTTAGGAATTGCTGTGGTACT
GGTAGGAACAGACCGTTTGGATGCGGTAATTAAGCGGGATGAGCAGGTTCTCGAACGCTTTCGGGCGCAT
CTTCGCTTTGGTAAATTGTCGGGAGAGGATTTTAAGAACACCGTAGAAATGTGGGAACAAATGGTTTTGA
AACTGCCAGTATCTTCTAATCTAAAGAGCAAGGAGATGCTACGGATTCTCACGTCAGCAACTGAAGGCTA
CATTGGTCGCCTTGATGAGATTCTTAGGGAAGCTGCAATTCGTTCCTTATCAAGAGGATTGAAGAAGATT
GACAAGGCTGTTTTACAGGAAGTAGCTAAGGAGTACAAATAAGTAAGGATCTCCAGGCATCAAATAAAAC
GAAAGGCTCAGTCGAAAGACTGGGCCTTTCGTTTTATCTGTTGTTTGTCGGTGAACGCTCTCTACTAGAG
AGACCCTGACAGCTAGCTCAGTCCTAGGTATAATGCTAGCATATTAATAGCGCCGCAATTCATGCTGCTT
GCAGCCTCTGAATTTTGTTAAATGAGGGTTAGTTTGACTGTATAAATACAGTCTTGCTTTCTGACCCTGG
TAGCTGCTCACCCTGATGCTGCTGTCAATAGACAGGATAGGTGCGCTCCCAGCAATAAGGGCGCGGATGT
ACTGCTGTAGTGGCTACTGAATCACCCCCGATCAAGGGGGAACCCTAAATGGGTTGAAAGGAAGAGCGAG
ATCTCGAGCTCTTCGGCTCACCTTCGGGTGGGCCTTTCTGCGCAGGTGGCACTTTTCGGGGAAATGTGCG
CGGAACCCCTATTTGTTTATTTTTCTAAATACATTCAAATATGTATCCGCTCATGAGACAATAACCCTGA
TAAATGCTTCAATAATATTGAAAAAGGAAGAGTATGAGTATTCAACATTTCCGTGTCGCCCTTATTCCCT
TTTTTGCGGCATTTTGCCTTCCTGTTTTTGCTCACCCAGAAACGCTGGTGAAAGTAAAAGATGCTGAAGA
TCAGTTGGGTGCACGAGTGGGTTACATCGAACTGGATCTCAACAGCGGTAAGATCCTTGAGAGTTTTCGC
CCCGAAGAACGTTTTCCAATGATGAGCACTTTTAAAGTTCTGCTATGTGGCGCGGTATTATCCCGTATTG
ACGCCGGGCAAGAGCAACTCGGTCGCCGCATACACTATTCTCAGAATGACTTGGTTGAGTACTCACCAGT
CACAGAAAAGCATCTTACGGATGGCATGACAGTAAGAGAATTATGCAGTGCTGCCATAACCATGAGTGAT
AACACTGCGGCCAACTTACTTCTGACAACGATCGGAGGACCGAAGGAGCTAACCGCTTTTTTGCACAACA
TGGGGGATCATGTAACTCGCCTTGATCGTTGGGAACCGGAGCTGAATGAAGCCATACCAAACGACGAGCG
TGACACCACGATGCCTGTAGCAATGGCAACAACGTTGCGCAAACTATTAACTGGCGAACTACTTACTCTA
GCTTCCCGGCAACAATTAATAGACTGGATGGAGGCGGATAAAGTTGCAGGACCACTTCTGCGCTCGGCCC
TTCCGGCTGGCTGGTTTATTGCTGATAAATCTGGAGCCGGTGAGCGTGGGTCTCGCGGTATCATTGCAGC
ACTGGGGCCAGATGGTAAGCCCTCCCGTATCGTAGTTATCTACACGACGGGGAGTCAGGCAACTATGGAT
GAACGAAATAGACAGATCGCTGAGATAGGTGCCTCACTGATTAAGCATTGGTAACTGTCAGACCAAGTTT
ACTCATATATACTTTAGATTGATTTAAAACTTCATTTTTAATTTAAAAGGATCTAGGTGAAGATCCTTTT
TGATAATCTCATGACCAAAATCCCTTAACGTGAGTTTTCGTTCCACTGAGCGTCAGACCCCGTAGAAAAG
ATCAAAGGATCTTCTTGAGATCCTTTTTTTCTGCGCGTAATCTGCTGCTTGCAAACAAAAAAACCACCGC
TACCAGCGGTGGTTTGTTTGCCGGATCAAGAGCTACCAACTCTTTTTCCGAAGGTAACTGGCTTCAGCAG
AGCGCAGATACCAAATACTGTTCTTCTAGTGTAGCCGTAGTTAGGCCACCACTTCAAGAACTCTGTAGCA
CCGCCTACATACCTCGCTCTGCTAATCCTGTTACCAGTGGCTGCTGCCAGTGGCGATAAGTCGTGTCTTA
CCGGGTTGGACTCAAGACGATAGTTACCGGATAAGGCGCAGCGGTCGGGCTGAACGGGGGGTTCGTGCAC
ACAGCCCAGCTTGGAGCGAACGACCTACACCGAACTGAGATACCTACAGCGTGAGCTATGAGAAAGCGCC
ACGCTTCCCGAAGGGAGAAAGGCGGACAGGTATCCGGTAAGCGGCAGGGTCGGAACAGGAGAGCGCACGA
GGGAGCTTCCAGGGGGAAACGCCTGGTATCTTTATAGTCCTGTCGGGTTTCGCCACCTCTGACTTGAGCG
TCGATTTTTGTGATGCTCGTCAGGGGGGCGGAGCCTATGG
Features (pLannotate 1.2.2; 10 found; start..end, strand, type, name):
    103..133     +  promoter       lac promoter: promoter for the E. coli lac operon
    161..916     +  CDS            I-AniI (fragment): ANI1_EMEND - Experimental evidence at protein level: Swiss-Prot protein existence level 1. Mitochondrial DNA endonuclease and mRNA maturase involved in intron homing and required for splicing of the cytochrome b (cobA) gene intron, containing its own coding sequence. The protein stimulates the intrinsic ribozyme activity of the intron through binding to and stabilizing specific secondary and tertiary structure elements in the RNA. As an endonuclease it introduces a specific double-strand break at the junction of the two exons the cobA gene and thus mediates the insertion of an intron, containi
    916..964     +  CDS            ABE(7.10) (fragment): adenine base editor comprising wild-type E. coli TadA fused to the evolved TadA*(7.10) mutant (Gaudelli et al., 2017)
   5530..5578    +  CDS            ABE(7.10) (fragment): adenine base editor comprising wild-type E. coli TadA fused to the evolved TadA*(7.10) mutant (Gaudelli et al., 2017)
   6431..6502    +  terminator     rrnB T1 terminator: transcription terminator T1 from the E. coli rrnB gene
   6517..6550    +  promoter       J23119 promoter: bacterial promoter (Registry of Standard Biological Parts BBa J23119)
   6805..6832    +  terminator     T7Te terminator: phage T7 early transcription terminator
   6859..6963    +  promoter       AmpR promoter: bla
   6964..7824    +  CDS            AmpR: β-lactamase; bla; confers resistance to ampicillin, carbenicillin, and related antibiotics
   7995..3       +  rep_origin     ori (across the origin): high-copy-number ColE1/pMB1/pBR322/pUC origin of replication
