[The description below was written by a language model from this plasmid's Addgene catalogue record and pLannotate feature annotations shown in this document.]
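Description:
pShHELIX(Cas12k-TnsC)-sgRNA_entry (CJT113) is a high-copy bacterial expression plasmid built on pUC19. It is propagated in E. coli through the ColE1/pUC-type origin and selected with ampicillin via the β-lactamase (AmpR) gene and its native promoter. It carries the protein and guide RNA components of ShHELIX, an engineered type V-K CRISPR-associated transposase system. The record's associated publication describes this system as enabling precise cut-and-paste DNA insertion.

A lac promoter sits upstream of the synthetic coding region, which according to the record encodes three products: nAniI-ShTnsB, ShTniQ, and a ShCas12k-ShTnsC fusion. This reduces the usual set of proteins to a "3-component" arrangement. nAniI is a variant of the I-AniI homing endonuclease carrying the K227M, F80K and L232K substitutions, fused to the N-terminal side of the TnsB transposase. The automated annotation recognises only the I-AniI portion and leaves the transposase, TniQ and Cas12k sequences unlabelled. Two short segments are flagged as ABE(7.10) fragments, one directly after I-AniI and one further downstream. These are most plausibly shared peptide linker sequences at the two fusion junctions rather than base-editor domains, although the record does not say so.

The protein cassette ends at an rrnB T1 terminator. It is followed by a separate guide RNA unit driven by the constitutive J23119 promoter and closed by the T7Te terminator. This is an entry version of the sgRNA cassette, in which SapI sites allow new spacer sequences to be inserted by Golden Gate assembly to retarget the system. The transposon donor does not appear to be part of this plasmid.
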