Addgene plasmid #181792: pShHELIX(Cas12k-TnsC)-sgRNA_entry (CJT113)
Purpose: Expresses 3-component ShHELIX containing a Cas12k-TnsC fusion. New sgRNA spacer sequences can be added using Golden Gate assembly (via SapI sites).
Depositing lab: Benjamin Kleinstiver. Depositing organization: Massachusetts General Hospital. Publication: Precise cut-and-paste DNA insertion using engineered type V-K CRISPR-associated transposases. Tou CJ, Orr B, Kleinstiver BP. Nat Biotechnol. 2023 Jan 2. doi: 10.1038/s41587-022-01574-x. PubMed 36593413.
Backbone
  Vector backbone: pUC19
  Vector type: Bacterial Expression
Growth in bacteria
  Bacterial resistance: Ampicillin, 100 μg/mL
  Growth temperature: 37°C
  Growth strain: DH5alpha
  Copy number: High Copy
Gene/Insert
  Gene/Insert name: nAniI-ShTnsB, ShTniQ, ShCas12k-ShTnsC
  Species: Synthetic
  Mutation: nAniI = K227M, F80K, L232K
  Promoter: Lac and J23119
  Cloning method: Gibson Cloning
  Sequencing primers: 5′ ACGCCAAGCTCCAAAACGATCTCA; 3′ gctagcattatacctaggactgagc
Terms and licenses: Academic/Nonprofit Terms; Industry Terms: Not Available to Industry
Depositor comments: Please visit https://www.biorxiv.org/content/10.1101/2022.01.07.475005v1 for bioRxiv preprint.
How to cite: pShHELIX(Cas12k-TnsC)-sgRNA_entry (CJT113) was a gift from Benjamin Kleinstiver (Addgene plasmid # 181792 ; http://n2t.net/addgene:181792 ; RRID:Addgene_181792)
